Addgene plasmid #43605: III-GAAG
Depositing lab: Chad Cowan & Kiran Musunuru. Depositing organization: Harvard University. Publication: A TALEN Genome-Editing System for Generating Human Stem Cell-Based Disease Models. Ding Q, Lee YK, Schaefer EA, Peters DT, Veres A, Kim K, Kuperwasser N, Motola DL, Meissner TB, Hendriks WT, Trevisan M, Gupta RM, Moisan A, Banks E, Friesen M, Schinzel RT, Xia F, Tang A, Xia Y, Figueroa E, Wann A, Ahfeldt T, Daheron L, Zhang F, Rubin LL, Peng LF, Chung RT, Musunuru K, Cowan CA. Cell Stem Cell. 2012 Dec 12. pii: S1934-5909(12)00645-5. doi: 10.1016/j.stem.2012.11.011. PubMed 23246482.
Backbone
  Vector backbone: pCRII-TOPO
  Backbone manufacturer: Invitrogen
  Backbone size w/o insert (bp): 3973
  Vector type: Bacterial Cloning
Growth in bacteria
  Bacterial resistance: Ampicillin and Kanamycin, 100 & 50 μg/mL
  Growth temperature: 37°C
  Growth strain: Top10
  Copy number: High Copy
Gene/Insert
  Gene/Insert name: III-GAAG
  Species: Synthetic
  Insert size (bp): 426
  Cloning method: TOPO Cloning
  Sequencing primers: 5′ T7; 3′ M13-rev
Terms and licenses: Academic/Nonprofit Terms; Industry Terms: Not Available to Industry
How to cite: III-GAAG was a gift from Chad Cowan & Kiran Musunuru (Addgene plasmid # 43605 ; http://n2t.net/addgene:43605 ; RRID:Addgene_43605)
