[The description below was written by a language model from this plasmid's Addgene catalogue record.]
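Description:
III-GAAG is a bacterial cloning plasmid built on the commercial pCRII-TOPO backbone (about 4 kb without insert), carrying a 426 bp synthetic insert introduced by TOPO cloning. It is a high-copy plasmid maintained in E. coli and is listed with dual ampicillin and kanamycin resistance, consistent with the two selectable markers normally present on this backbone. The record recommends T7 and M13-reverse sequencing primers. This fits the usual pCRII-TOPO layout, in which the cloning site is flanked by phage promoter and universal primer sites. No feature table is provided, so the positions of the origin, resistance genes and other backbone elements cannot be described beyond what is typical for the vector.

The record does not spell out what the insert encodes. It comes from a TALEN genome-editing system developed for generating human stem cell-based disease models. The insert size is roughly what four TALE repeat units of about 102 bp each would occupy. Together with the name, this suggests a pre-assembled tetramer of repeat modules recognising the bases G, A, A and G, with "III" possibly marking its position in a larger array. This reading is an inference, not something stated in the catalogue fields.

As a cloning-only vector with no recorded mammalian promoter, tag or reporter, the plasmid most plausibly serves as a library component. Its insert would be taken out and combined with other modules to build full-length TALE DNA-binding domains in a separate nuclease expression vector, rather than being used directly in cells.
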