>Addgene plasmid #43605 | III-GAAG | depositor partial sequence | sequence record 58870 | III-GAAG sequence 426 bps
CGTCTCGGCTCACCCCAGAGCAGGTCGTGGCAATCGCGAGCAATAACGGCGGAAAACAGGCTTTGGAAAC
GGTGCAGAGGCTCCTTCCAGTGCTGTGCCAAGCGCACGGACTGACCCCAGAGCAGGTCGTGGCAATCGCC
TCCAACATTGGCGGGAAACAGGCACTCGAGACTGTCCAGCGCCTGCTTCCCGTGCTGTGCCAAGCGCACG
GCCTCACCCCAGAGCAGGTCGTGGCAATCGCCTCCAACATTGGCGGGAAACAGGCACTCGAGACTGTCCA
GCGCCTGCTTCCCGTGCTGTGCCAAGCGCACGGATTAACCCCAGAGCAGGTCGTGGCAATCGCGAGCAAT
AACGGCGGAAAACAGGCTTTGGAAACGGTGCAGAGGCTCCTTCCAGTGCTGTGCCAAGCGCACGGACTCA
GAGACG
