>Addgene plasmid #43605 | III-GAAG | addgene partial sequence | sequence record 61632 | M13-F20 5'-TGTAAAACGACGGCCAGT-3'
GCGAATTGGGCCCTCTAGATGCATGCTCGAGCGGCCGCCAGTGTGATGGATATCTGCAGAATTCGCCCTT
AAGTATCTTTCCTGTGCCCACGTCTCTGAGTCCGTGCGCTTGGCACAGCACTGGAAGGAGCCTCTGCACC
GTTTCCAAAGCCTGTTTTCCGCCGTTATTGCTCGCGATTGCCACGACCTGCTCTGGGGTTAATCCGTGCG
CTTGGCACAGCACGGGAAGCAGGCGCTGGACAGTCTCGAGTGCCTGTTTCCCGCCAATGTTGGAGGCGAT
TGCCACGACCTGCTCTGGGGTGAGGCCGTGCGCTTGGCACAGCACGGGAAGCAGGCGCTGGACAGTCTCG
AGTGCCTGTTTCCCGCCAATGTTGGAGGCGATTGCCACGACCTGCTCTGGGGTCAGTCCGTGCGCTTGGC
ACAGCACTGGAAGGAGCCTCTGCACCGTTTCCAAAGCCTGTTTTCCGCCGTTATTGCTCGCGATTGCCAC
GACCTGCTCTGGGGTGAGCCGAGACGCGCTAGGACGGCATCTATATAAGGGCGAATTCCAGCACACTGGC
GGCCGTTACTAGTGGATCCGAGCTCGGTACCAAGCTTGGCGTAATCATGGTCATAGCTGTTTCCTGTGTG
AAATTGTTATCCGCTCACAATTCCACACAACATACGAGCCGGAAGCATAAAGTGTAAAGCCTGGGGTGCC
TAATGAGTGAGCTAACTCACATTAATTGCGTTGCGCTCACTGCCCGCTTTCCAGTCGGGAAACCTGTCGT
GCCAGCTGCATTAATGAATCGGCCAACGCGCGGGGAGAGGCGGTTTGCGTATTGGGCGCTCTTCCGCTTC
CTCGCTCACTGACTCGCTGCGCTCGGTCGTTCGGCTGCGGCG
